>Addgene plasmid #86088 | pCaRNA3 | addgene full sequence | sequence record 170073 | Addgene NGS Result
AGGCATCTTGAACGATAGCCTTTCCTTTATCGCAATGATGGCATTTGTAGGTGCCACCTTCCTTTTCTAC
TGTCCTTTTGATGAAGTGACAGATAGCTGGGCAATGGAATCCGAGGAGGTTTCCCGATATTACCCTTTGT
TGAAAAGTCTCAATAGCCCTTTGGTCTTCTGAGACTGTATCTTTGATATTCTTGGAGTAGACGAGAGTGT
CGTGCTCCACCATGTTGGCAAGCTGCTCTAGCCAATACGCAAACCGCCTCTCCCCGCGCGTTGGCCGATT
CATTAATGCAGCTGGCACGACAGGTTTCCCGACTGGAAAGCGGGCAGTGAGCGCAACGCAATTAATGTGA
GTTAGCTCACTCATTAGGCACCCCAGGCTTTACACTTTATGCTTCCGGCTCGTATGTTGTGTGGAATTGT
GAGCGGATAACAATTTCACACAGGAAACAGCTATGACATGATTACGAATTCTGAAGCTTGCATGCCTGCA
GGTCAACATGGTGGAGCACGACACTCTCGTCTACTCCAAGAATATCAAAGATACAGTCTCAGAAGACCAG
AGGGCTATTGAGACTTTTCAACAAAGGGTAATATCGGGAAACCTCCTCGGATTCCATTGCCCAGCTATCT
GTCACTTCATCGAAAGGACAGTAGAAAAGGAAGATGGCTTCTACAAATGCCATCATTGCGATAAAGGAAA
GGCTATCGTTCAAGATGCCTCTACCGACAGTGGTCCCAAAGATGGACCCCCACCCACGAGGAACATCGTG
GAAAAAGAAGACGTTCCAACCACGTCTTCAAAGCAAGTGGATTGATGTGATATCTCCACTGACGTAAGGG
ATGACGCACAATCCCACTATCCTTCGCAAGACCCTTCCTCTATATAAGGAAGTTCATTTCATTTGGAGAG
GGTTTTTACAAATTGAAATCGTAACATCCAGTAATTGGTTGATTTCTCTTTTACTTGACTAGGTACCATT
GAAACGAATTAAAAGTCCTATTTCTCTAGTAACATCCCCTTTGTGGGTTTAGAGATTGTTGGTTGTCTAT
TCGTAATTCCACTTGTTGGTTGAATAGTGTTTCAGTATGGCCGGTGTCAGTAAAAACCCCTCCACTAGTG
ATTTTTCAGTAGTGGAGTGTTCTATGGACGAAATGAGCCAGATATCAGAGGATTTGCACAAACTTATGCT
GTCCGATGAGATGAAGGCGTTACCAACGAAAGGTTGTCATATCCTGCATTTGGTTAACCTCCCGAAATCC
AATATATTGAGATTAGCGAGTAAGGAGCAGAAAGGTTTCCTCTCGCGACAGGCCGATAAAGTAAAGAAGA
AAATTTACAGATGTGTAGGCCGAGTATTCCTCGTTTATGTACCGATTATTCAGGCAACGACCTCGGGTCT
GATAACCCTTAAGTTGCAAAACTCCGATACAGGAGAGATTTCAGACGTCGTGACAGACGTCGAAGCCAAC
CGCGCCTTTGTTATTATGGACAGATGGGGAAGATCCCTGGTGGAATCAGCAGATTTAAATCTGTTGTATT
CCATTTCATGTCCGGACGTCCGACCTGGAGCCAGAGTGGGAGAGATGATGGCTTTTTGGGACGAGAGGAT
GTCAAGGCAGCAGACTTACTTGGAGAAAGGGAATCCTATTTTATTCCCGATTGCCGAGACAAAACCTTCG
AAATATCTTAATGATAAGAAGGTGTTGATGTCTATGGTCCGAAGTAGGATATTGGCAGGTACAGAAGGGT
GCGATATAGCTCCCGAGAATATAGAAGTCAAACGATTAGGGGATAGTAGGAAGGTTTTGACCATTCAACC
GAAAGCCCCGATTGTAGAGGAAATTAAGGACGATGTTGAACCGTTAGGTTCGAATGGTGAAAATCATATG
GAAGAGAAGACCGTGACCGTTAAGGTCGGTAGTTCTGGAAGTGCTTGAGTGACTATGTCACGAGCGTGCG
CTTTGCGCGAGCGTTTTTCTTTCTTTTCTTCCGAACATCTTTTTCATTTGATAATGGTTTGCCGAATTTG
CAATCATACCCACGCTGGTGGATGCCGTTCTTGCAAGAAGTGCCATCCGAATGATGCTCTGGTCCCACTC
AGGGCTCAACAAAGGGCTGCGAATAACCCGAATAGGAATAGGAACCCGAATAGGGTTTCGAGCGGTATAG
GACCTGCGGTCCGACCGCAACCGGTCGTGAAGACCACTTGGACCGTGAGGGGTCCGAATGTGCCTCCCCG
AATTCCCAAGGGTTATGTGGCACATAATCACCGAGAGGTGACGACGACAGAGGCAGTGAAGTACTTGAGC
ATTGACTTCACGACCACTCTCCCTCAGTTGATGGGTCAGAATTTGACCTTATTAACCGTTATAGTCCGAA
TGAACTCTATGAGTTCGAATGGTTGGATTGGGATGGTGGAGGACTATAAGGTGGATCAACCTGATGGTCC
GAATGCCCTGTCTAGGAAGGGGTTCTTAAAGGACCAACCGAGAGGTTGGCAGTTCGAACCTCCCTCCGAT
TTAGATTTCGACACTTTTGCGCGTACGCATCGTGTCGTCATCGAATTCAAGACCGAAGTGCCCGCTGGGG
CCAAGGTCTTGGTTAGGGATTTGTACGTAGTGGTAAGTGACTTACCACGAGTGCAAATTCCGACCGATGT
CTTGCTGGTCGATGAAGACCTGCTTGAGATCTAGAGTGAGATAAGCACACTCGAATGTCTCCGAATGGAA
AGTTCGTACCACCGATAGTGGATATTGCGAAATAGATTTCTGAAAGTCGCTTCCCGGCTTTCATGCTTGG
AAATCTTACCTGCGTTAGCAGATGCCCACAACGTGAAGTTGTGGATGCCCCGTTAGGGAAGCGGATCCGA
TACCCTGTCACCGGATGTGTTTTCCGGTCTGATGAGTCCGTGAGGACGAAACAGGACTGTCCTGCAGGAG
CTCGAATTCGGTACGCTGAAATCACCAGTCTCTCTCTACAAATCTATCTCTCTCTATTTTCTCCATAAAT
AATGTGTGAGTAGTTTCCCGATAAGGGAAATTAGGGTTCTTATAGGGTTTCGCTCATGTGTTGAGCATAT
AAGAAACCCTTAGTATGTATTTGTATTTGTAAAATACTTCTATCAATAAAATTTCTAATTCCTAAAACCA
AAATCCAGTACTAAAATCCAGATCAGCTTGGCACTGGCCGTCGTTTTACAACGTCGTGACTGGGAAAACC
CTGGCGTTACCCAACTTAATCGCCTTGCAGCACATCCCCCTTTCGCCAGCTGGCGTAATAGCGAAGAGGC
CCGCACCGATCGCCCTTCCCAACAGTTGCGCAGCCTGAATGGCGAATGCTAGAGCAGCTTGAGCTTGGAT
CAGATTGTCGTTTCCCGCCTTCAGTTTAAACTATCAGTGTTTGACAGGATATATTGGCGGGTAAACCTAA
GAGAAAAGAGCGTTTATTAGAATAATCGGATATTTAAAAGGGCGTGAAAAGGTTTATCCGTTCGTCCATT
TGTATGTGCATGCCAACCACAGGGTTCCCCTCGGGATCAAAGTACTTTGATCCAACCCCTCCGCTGCTAT
AGTGCAGTCGGCTTCTGACGTTCAGTGCAGCCGTCTTCTGAAAACGACATGTCGCACAAGTCCTAAGTTA
CGCGACAGGCTGCCGCCCTGCCCTTTTCCTGGCGTTTTCTTGTCGCGTGTTTTAGTCGCATAAAGTAGAA
TACTTGCGACTAGAACCGGAGACATTACGCCATGAACAAGAGCGCCGCCGCTGGCCTGCTGGGCTATGCC
CGCGTCAGCACCGACGACCAGGACTTGACCAACCAACGGGCCGAACTGCACGCGGCCGGCTGCACCAAGC
TGTTTTCCGAGAAGATCACCGGCACCAGGCGCGACCGCCCGGAGCTGGCCAGGATGCTTGACCACCTACG
CCCTGGCGACGTTGTGACAGTGACCAGGCTAGACCGCCTGGCCCGCAGCACCCGCGACCTACTGGACATT
GCCGAGCGCATCCAGGAGGCCGGCGCGGGCCTGCGTAGCCTGGCAGAGCCGTGGGCCGACACCACCACGC
CGGCCGGCCGCATGGTGTTGACCGTGTTCGCCGGCATTGCCGAGTTCGAGCGTTCCCTAATCATCGACCG
CACCCGGAGCGGGCGCGAGGCCGCCAAGGCCCGAGGCGTGAAGTTTGGCCCCCGCCCTACCCTCACCCCG
GCACAGATCGCGCACGCCCGCGAGCTGATCGACCAGGAAGGCCGCACCGTGAAAGAGGCGGCTGCACTGC
TTGGCGTGCATCGCTCGACCCTGTACCGCGCACTTGAGCGCAGCGAGGAAGTGACGCCCACCGAGGCCAG
GCGGCGCGGTGCCTTCCGTGAGGACGCATTGACCGAGGCCGACGCCCTGGCGGCCGCCGAGAATGAACGC
CAAGAGGAACAAGCATGAAACCGCACCAGGACGGCCAGGACGAACCGTTTTTCATTACCGAAGAGATCGA
GGCGGAGATGATCGCGGCCGGGTACGTGTTCGAGCCGCCCGCGCACGTCTCAACCGTGCGGCTGCATGAA
ATCCTGGCCGGTTTGTCTGATGCCAAGCTGGCGGCCTGGCCGGCCAGCTTGGCCGCTGAAGAAACCGAGC
GCCGCCGTCTAAAAAGGTGATGTGTATTTGAGTAAAACAGCTTGCGTCATGCGGTCGCTGCGTATATGAT
GCGATGAGTAAATAAACAAATACGCAAGGGGAACGCATGAAGGTTATCGCTGTACTTAACCAGAAAGGCG
GGTCAGGCAAGACGACCATCGCAACCCATCTAGCCCGCGCCCTGCAACTCGCCGGGGCCGATGTTCTGTT
AGTCGATTCCGATCCCCAGGGCAGTGCCCGCGATTGGGCGGCCGTGCGGGAAGATCAACCGCTAACCGTT
GTCGGCATCGACCGCCCGACGATTGACCGCGACGTGAAGGCCATCGGCCGGCGCGACTTCGTAGTGATCG
ACGGAGCGCCCCAGGCGGCGGACTTGGCTGTGTCCGCGATCAAGGCAGCCGACTTCGTGCTGATTCCGGT
GCAGCCAAGCCCTTACGACATATGGGCCACCGCCGACCTGGTGGAGCTGGTTAAGCAGCGCATTGAGGTC
ACGGATGGAAGGCTACAAGCGGCCTTTGTCGTGTCGCGGGCGATCAAAGGCACGCGCATCGGCGGTGAGG
TTGCCGAGGCGCTGGCCGGGTACGAGCTGCCCATTCTTGAGTCCCGTATCACGCAGCGCGTGAGCTACCC
AGGCACTGCCGCCGCCGGCACAACCGTTCTTGAATCAGAACCCGAGGGCGACGCTGCCCGCGAGGTCCAG
GCGCTGGCCGCTGAAATTAAATCAAAACTCATTTGAGTTAATGAGGTAAAGAGAAAATGAGCAAAAGCAC
AAACACGCTAAGTGCCGGCCGTCCGAGCGCACGCAGCAGCAAGGCTGCAACGTTGGCCAGCCTGGCAGAC
ACGCCAGCCATGAAGCGGGTCAACTTTCAGTTGCCGGCGGAGGATCACACCAAGCTGAAGATGTACGCGG
TACGCCAAGGCAAGACCATTACCGAGCTGCTATCTGAATACATCGCGCAGCTACCAGAGTAAATGAGCAA
ATGAATAAATGAGTAGATGAATTTTAGCGGCTAAAGGAGGCGGCATGGAAAATCAAGAACAACCAGGCAC
CGACGCCGTGGAATGCCCCATGTGTGGAGGAACGGGCGGTTGGCCAGGCGTAAGCGGCTGGGTTGCCTGC
CGGCCCTGCAATGGCACTGGAACCCCCAAGCCCGAGGAATCGGCGTGAGCGGTCGCAAACCATCCGGCCC
GGTACAAATCGGCGCGGCGCTGGGTGATGACCTGGTGGAGAAGTTGAAGGCCGCGCAGGCCGCCCAGCGG
CAACGCATCGAGGCAGAAGCACGCCCCGGTGAATCGTGGCAAGCGGCCGCTGATCGAATCCGCAAAGAAT
CCCGGCAACCGCCGGCAGCCGGTGCGCCGTCGATTAGGAAGCCGCCCAAGGGCGACGAGCAACCAGATTT
TTTCGTTCCGATGCTCTATGACGTGGGCACCCGCGATAGTCGCAGCATCATGGACGTGGCCGTTTTCCGT
CTGTCGAAGCGTGACCGACGAGCTGGCGAGGTGATCCGCTACGAGCTTCCAGACGGGCACGTAGAGGTTT
CCGCAGGGCCGGCCGGCATGGCCAGTGTGTGGGATTACGACCTGGTACTGATGGCGGTTTCCCATCTAAC
CGAATCCATGAACCGATACCGGGAAGGGAAGGGAGACAAGCCCGGCCGCGTGTTCCGTCCACACGTTGCG
GACGTACTCAAGTTCTGCCGGCGAGCCGATGGCGGAAAGCAGAAAGACGACCTGGTAGAAACCTGCATTC
GGTTAAACACCACGCACGTTGCCATGCAGCGTACGAAGAAGGCCAAGAACGGCCGCCTGGTGACGGTATC
CGAGGGTGAAGCCTTGATTAGCCGCTACAAGATCGTAAAGAGCGAAACCGGGCGGCCGGAGTACATCGAG
ATCGAGCTAGCTGATTGGATGTACCGCGAGATCACAGAAGGCAAGAACCCGGACGTGCTGACGGTTCACC
CCGATTACTTTTTGATCGATCCCGGCATCGGCCGTTTTCTCTACCGCCTGGCACGCCGCGCCGCAGGCAA
GGCAGAAGCCAGATGGTTGTTCAAGACGATCTACGAACGCAGTGGCAGCGCCGGAGAGTTCAAGAAGTTC
TGTTTCACCGTGCGCAAGCTGATCGGGTCAAATGACCTGCCGGAGTACGATTTGAAGGAGGAGGCGGGGC
AGGCTGGCCCGATCCTAGTCATGCGCTACCGCAACCTGATCGAGGGCGAAGCATCCGCCGGTTCCTAATG
TACGGAGCAGATGCTAGGGCAAATTGCCCTAGCAGGGGAAAAAGGTCGAAAAGGTCTCTTTCCTGTGGAT
AGCACGTACATTGGGAACCCAAAGCCGTACATTGGGAACCGGAACCCGTACATTGGGAACCCAAAGCCGT
ACATTGGGAACCGGTCACACATGTAAGTGACTGATATAAAAGAGAAAAAAGGCGATTTTTCCGCCTAAAA
CTCTTTAAAACTTATTAAAACTCTTAAAACCCGCCTGGCCTGTGCATAACTGTCTGGCCAGCGCACAGCC
GAAGAGCTGCAAAAAGCGCCTACCCTTCGGTCGCTGCGCTCCCTACGCCCCGCCGCTTCGCGTCGGCCTA
TCGCGGCCGCTGGCCGCTCAAAAATGGCTGGCCTACGGCCAGGCAATCTACCAGGGCGCGGACAAGCCGC
GCCGTCGCCACTCGACCGCCGGCGCCCACATCAAGGCACCCTGCCTCGCGCGTTTCGGTGATGACGGTGA
AAACCTCTGACACATGCAGCTCCCGGAGACGGTCACAGCTTGTCTGTAAGCGGATGCCGGGAGCAGACAA
GCCCGTCAGGGCGCGTCAGCGGGTGTTGGCGGGTGTCGGGGCGCAGCCATGACCCAGTCACGTAGCGATA
GCGGAGTGTATACTGGCTTAACTATGCGGCATCAGAGCAGATTGTACTGAGAGTGCACCATATGCGGTGT
GAAATACCGCACAGATGCGTAAGGAGAAAATACCGCATCAGGCGCTCTTCCGCTTCCTCGCTCACTGACT
CGCTGCGCTCGGTCGTTCGGCTGCGGCGAGCGGTATCAGCTCACTCAAAGGCGGTAATACGGTTATCCAC
AGAATCAGGGGATAACGCAGGAAAGAACATGTGAGCAAAAGGCCAGCAAAAGGCCAGGAACCGTAAAAAG
GCCGCGTTGCTGGCGTTTTTCCATAGGCTCCGCCCCCCTGACGAGCATCACAAAAATCGACGCTCAAGTC
AGAGGTGGCGAAACCCGACAGGACTATAAAGATACCAGGCGTTTCCCCCTGGAAGCTCCCTCGTGCGCTC
TCCTGTTCCGACCCTGCCGCTTACCGGATACCTGTCCGCCTTTCTCCCTTCGGGAAGCGTGGCGCTTTCT
CATAGCTCACGCTGTAGGTATCTCAGTTCGGTGTAGGTCGTTCGCTCCAAGCTGGGCTGTGTGCACGAAC
CCCCCGTTCAGCCCGACCGCTGCGCCTTATCCGGTAACTATCGTCTTGAGTCCAACCCGGTAAGACACGA
CTTATCGCCACTGGCAGCAGCCACTGGTAACAGGATTAGCAGAGCGAGGTATGTAGGCGGTGCTACAGAG
TTCTTGAAGTGGTGGCCTAACTACGGCTACACTAGAAGGACAGTATTTGGTATCTGCGCTCTGCTGAAGC
CAGTTACCTTCGGAAAAAGAGTTGGTAGCTCTTGATCCGGCAAACAAACCACCGCTGGTAGCGGTGGTTT
TTTTGTTTGCAAGCAGCAGATTACGCGCAGAAAAAAAGGATCTCAAGAAGATCCTTTGATCTTTTCTACG
GGGTCTGACGCTCAGTGGAACGAAAACTCACGTTAAGGGATTTTGGTCATGCATTCTAGGTACTAAAACA
ATTCATCCAGTAAAATATAATATTTTATTTTCTCCCAATCAGGCTTGATCCCCAGTAAGTCAAAAAATAG
CTCGACATACTGTTCTTCCCCGATATCCTCCCTGATCGACCGGACGCAGAAGGCAATGTCATACCACTTG
TCCGCCCTGCCGCTTCTCCCAAGATCAATAAAGCCACTTACTTTGCCATCTTTCACAAAGATGTTGCTGT
CTCCCAGGTCGCCGTGGGAAAAGACAAGTTCCTCTTCGGGCTTTTCCGTCTTTAAAAAATCATACAGCTC
GCGCGGATCTTTAAATGGAGTGTCTTCTTCCCAGTTTTCGCAATCCACATCGGCCAGATCGTTATTCAGT
AAGTAATCCAATTCGGCTAAGCGGCTGTCTAAGCTATTCGTATAGGGACAATCCGATATGTCGATGGAGT
GAAAGAGCCTGATGCACTCCGCATACAGCTCGATAATCTTTTCAGGGCTTTGTTCATCTTCATACTCTTC
CGAGCAAAGGACGCCATCGGCCTCACTCATGAGCAGATTGCTCCAGCCATCATGCCGTTCAAAGTGCAGG
ACCTTTGGAACAGGCAGCTTTCCTTCCAGCCATAGCATCATGTCCTTTTCCCGTTCCACATCATAGGTGG
TCCCTTTATACCGGCTGTCCGTCATTTTTAAATATAGGTTTTCATTTTCTCCCACCAGCTTATATACCTT
AGCAGGAGACATTCCTTCCGTATCTTTTACGCAGCGGTATTTTTCGATCAGTTTTTTCAATTCCGGTGAT
ATTCTCATTTTAGCCATTTATTATTTCCTTCCTCTTTTCTACAGTATTTAAAGATACCCCAAGAAGCTAA
TTATAACAAGACGAACTCCAATTCACTGTTCCTTGCATTCTAAAACCTTAAATACCAGAAAACAGCTTTT
TCAAAGTTGTTTTCAAAGTTGGCGTATAACATAGTATCGACGGAGCCGATTTTGAAACCGCGGTGATCAC
AGGCAGCAACGCTCTGTCATCGTTACAATCAACATGCTACCCTCCGCGAGATCATCCGTGTTTCAAACCC
GGCAGCTTAGTTGCCGTTCTTCCGAATAGCATCGGTAACATGAGCAAAGTCTGCCGCCTTACAACGGCTC
TCCCGCTGACGCCGTCCCGGACTGATGGGCTGCCTGTATCGAGTGGTGATTTTGTGCCGAGCTGCCGGTC
GGGGAGCTGTTGGCTGGCTGGTGGCAGGATATATTGTGGTGTAAACAAATTGACGCTTAGACAACTTAAT
AACACATTGCGGACGTTTTTAATGTACTGAATTAACGCCGAATTAATTCGGGGGATCTGGATTTTAGTAC
TGGATTTTGGTTTTAGGAATTAGAAATTTTATTGATAGAAGTATTTTACAAATACAAATACATACTAAGG
GTTTCTTATATGCTCAACACATGAGCGAAACCCTATAGGAACCCTAATTCCCTTATCTGGGAACTACTCA
CACATTATTATGGAGAAACTCGAGCTTGTCGATCGACAGATCCCGGTCGGCATCTACTCTATTTCTTTGC
CCTCGGACGAGTGCTGGGGCGTCGGTTTCCACTATCGGCGAGTACTTCTACACAGCCATCGGTCCAGACG
GCCGCGCTTCTGCGGGCGATTTGTGTACGCCCGACAGTCCCGGCTCCGGATCGGACGATTGCGTCGCATC
GACCCTGCGCCCAAGCTGCATCATCGAAATTGCCGTCAACCAAGCTCTGATAGAGTTGGTCAAGACCAAT
GCGGAGCATATACGCCCGGAGTCGTGGCGATCCTGCAAGCTCCGGATGCCTCCGCTCGAAGTAGCGCGTC
TGCTGCTCCATACAAGCCAACCACGGCCTCCAGAAGAAGATGTTGGCGACCTCGTATTGGGAATCCCCGA
ACATCGCCTCGCTCCAGTCAATGACCGCTGTTATGCGGCCATTGTCCGTCAGGACATTGTTGGAGCCGAA
ATCCGCGTGCACGAGGTGCCGGACTTCGGGGCAGTCCTCGGCCCAAAGCATCAGCTCATCGAGAGCCTGC
GCGACGGACGCACTGACGGTGTCGTCCATCACAGTTTGCCAGTGATACACATGGGGATCAGCAATCGCGC
ATATGAAATCACGCCATGTAGTGTATTGACCGATTCCTTGCGGTCCGAATGGGCCGAACCCGCTCGTCTG
GCTAAGATCGGCCGCAGCGATCGCATCCATAGCCTCCGCGACCGGTTGTAGAACAGCGGGCAGTTCGGTT
TCAGGCAGGTCTTGCAACGTGACACCCTGTGAACGGCGGGAGATGCAATAGGTCAGGCTCTCGCTAAACT
CCCCAATGTCAAGCACTTCCGGAATCGGGAGCGCGGCCGATGCAAAGTGCCGATAAACATAACGATCTTT
GTAGAAACCATCGGCGCAGCTATTTACCCGCAGGACATATCCACGCCCTCCTACATCGAAGCTGAAAGCA
CGAGATTCTTCGCCCTCCGAGAGCTGCATCAGGTCGGAGACGCTGTCGAACTTTTCGATCAGAAACTTCT
CGACAGACGTCGCGGTGAGTTCAGGCTTTTTCATATCTCATTGCCCCCCGGATCTGCGAAAGCTCGAGAG
AGATAGATTTGTAGAGAGAGACTGGTGATTTCAGCGTGTCCTCTCCAAATGAAATGAACTTCCTTATATA
GAGGAAGGGTCTTGCGAAGGATAGTGGGATTGTGCGTCATCCCTTACGTCAGTGGAGATATCACATCAAT
CCACTTGCTTTGAAGACGTGGTTGGAACGTCTTCTTTTTCCACGATGCTCCTCGTGGGTGGGGGTCCATC
TTTGGGACCACTGTCGGCAGAGGCATCTTGAACGATAGCCTTTCCTTTATCGCAATGATGGCATTTGTAG
GTGCCACCTTCCTTTTCTACTGTCCTTTTGATGAAGTGACAGATAGCTGGGCAATGGAATCCGAGGAGGT
TTCCCGATATTACCCTTTGTTGAAAAGTCTCAATAGCCCTTTGGTCTTCTGAGACTGTATCTTTGATATT
CTTGGAGTAGACGAGAGTGTCGTGCTCCACCATGTTCACATCAATCCACTTGCTTTGAAGACGTGGTTGG
AACGTCTTCTTTTTCCACGATGCTCCTCGTGGGTGGGGGTCCATCTTTGGGACCACTGTCGGCAG
Features (pLannotate 1.2.2; 22 found; start..end, strand, type, name):
    242..330     +  CDS            lacI (fragment): lac repressor; lacI; The lac repressor binds to the lac operator to inhibit transcription in E. coli. This inhibition can be relieved by adding lactose or isopropyl-β-D-thiogalactopyranoside (IPTG).
    343..364     +  protein_bind   CAP binding site: CAP binding activates transcription in the presence of cAMP. E. coli catabolite activator protein
    379..409     +  promoter       lac promoter: promoter for the E. coli lac operon
    413..435     +  protein_bind   lac operator (fragment): The lac repressor binds to the lac operator to inhibit transcription in E. coli. This inhibition can be relieved by adding lactose or isopropyl-β-D-thiogalactopyranoside (IPTG). lac repressor encoded by lacI
    474..494     -  misc_feature   MCS (fragment): pUC18/19 multiple cloning site
    569..911     +  promoter       CaMV 35S promoter: strong constitutive promoter from cauliflower mosaic virus
   2874..2925    +  misc_RNA       sTRSV HHRz: hammerhead ribozyme from the tobacco ringspot virus satellite RNA (Khvorova et al., 2003)
   2998..3174    +  polyA_signal   CaMV poly(A) signal: cauliflower mosaic virus polyadenylation signal
   3182..3336    +  CDS            lacZα (fragment): LacZα fragment of β-galactosidase; lacZ fragment
   3402..3426    +  misc_feature   RB T-DNA repeat: right border repeat from nopaline C58 T-DNA
   3766..4167    +  CDS            Y4CG_SINFN (fragment): Protein inferred from homology: Swiss-Prot protein existence level 3. From Sinorhizobium fredii (strain NBRC 101917 / NGR234).
   4727..5356    +  CDS            pVS1 StaA: stability protein from the Pseudomonas plasmid pVS1 (Heeb et al., 2000)
   5785..6858    +  CDS            pVS1 RepA: replication protein from the Pseudomonas plasmid pVS1 (Heeb et al., 2000)
   6924..7118    +  rep_origin     pVS1 oriV: origin of replication for the Pseudomonas plasmid pVS1 (Heeb et al., 2000)
   7321..7360    +  CDS            rop (fragment): Rop protein, which maintains plasmids at low copy number; rop
   7462..7602    +  misc_feature   bom: basis of mobility region from pBR322
   7788..8376    -  rep_origin     ori: high-copy-number ColE1/pMB1/pBR322/pUC origin of replication
   8463..9257    -  CDS            KanR: aminoglycoside phosphotransferase; aphA-3; confers resistance to kanamycin
   9682..9706    +  misc_feature   LB T-DNA repeat: left border repeat from nopaline C58 T-DNA
   9784..9958    -  polyA_signal   CaMV poly(A) signal: cauliflower mosaic virus polyadenylation signal
   9999..11024   -  CDS            HygR: hygromycin B phosphotransferase confers resistance to hygromycin
  11091..152     -  promoter       CaMV 35S promoter (enhanced) (across the origin): cauliflower mosaic virus 35S promoter with a duplicated enhancer region
