[The description below was written by a language model from this plasmid's Addgene catalogue record and pLannotate feature annotations shown in this document.]
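Description:
pCaRNA3 is a plant expression construct built on the binary vector pCass4Rz that carries a full-length cDNA copy of genomic RNA3 of Prunus necrotic ringspot virus (PNRSV, Pch12 isolate). The feature table shows a T-DNA binary architecture: nopaline-type left and right border repeats flank the plant-active cassettes, while the backbone carries the pVS1 oriV with its RepA and StaA genes for replication and stable maintenance in Agrobacterium, a ColE1/pMB1-type origin with a bom site for propagation in E. coli, and a kanamycin resistance gene for bacterial selection. Within the T-DNA there is also a hygromycin phosphotransferase gene driven by an enhanced CaMV 35S promoter and terminated by a CaMV poly(A) signal, which could serve as a plant selection marker. Remnants of the lac promoter/operator, lacZα and a pUC-type polylinker surround the cloning region.

The roughly 1.9 kb RNA3 cDNA is not annotated in the table but corresponds to the unannotated gap between the CaMV 35S promoter and a hammerhead ribozyme derived from the tobacco ringspot virus satellite RNA, which is followed by a CaMV poly(A) signal. In this arrangement the 35S promoter transcribes the viral cDNA in plant cells and the ribozyme cleaves itself off the transcript, which is generally intended to yield a 3′ end close to that of authentic viral RNA rather than a polyadenylated extension. The stated purpose is expression of RNA3 in transfected cells, and the associated work concerns a PNRSV-based viral vector for functional genomics and gene silencing in Prunus fruit trees. The sequenced record (about 11.6 kb) is somewhat shorter than the approximate 13 kb total listed in the catalogue.
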