Addgene plasmid #86088: pCaRNA3
Purpose: Expression of cDNA of full-length genomic RNA3 of PNRSV (Pch12 isolate) in transfected cells
Depositing lab: Aiming Wang. Depositing organization: Agriculture and Agri-Food Canada, London, ON. Publication: An efficient viral vector for functional genomic studies of Prunus fruit trees and its induced resistance to Plum pox virus via silencing of a host factor gene. Cui H, Wang A. Plant Biotechnol J. 2016 Aug 27. doi: 10.1111/pbi.12629. PubMed 27565765.
Backbone
  Vector backbone: pCass4Rz
  Backbone manufacturer: Dr. Rao (University of California at Riverside)
  Backbone size w/o insert (bp): 11000
  Total vector size (bp): 13000
  Vector type: Plant Expression
Growth in bacteria
  Bacterial resistance: Kanamycin, 50 μg/mL
  Growth temperature: 37°C
  Growth strain: DH5alpha
  Copy number: High Copy
Gene/Insert
  Gene/Insert name: RNA3
  Species: Prunus necrotic ringspot virus
  Insert size (bp): 1900
  GenBank ID: JN416776 JN416776.1
  Promoter: 35S
  Cloning method: Restriction Enzyme; 5′ cloning site Pst I (destroyed during cloning); 3′ cloning site BamH I (not destroyed)
  Sequencing primers: 5′ GTACATAAACGAGGAATACT; 3′ CTGTCTAGGAAGGGGTTCTT
Terms and licenses: Academic/Nonprofit Terms; Industry Terms: Not Available to Industry
How to cite: pCaRNA3 was a gift from Aiming Wang (Addgene plasmid # 86088 ; http://n2t.net/addgene:86088 ; RRID:Addgene_86088)
